>Addgene plasmid #246376 | CMV-rtTA-BG-CMV-PuroR-BGH_pKG1701 | addgene full sequence | sequence record 492551 | Addgene NGS Result
CTATAATGTGCGCGGAACCCCTATTTGTTTATTTTTCTAAATACATTCAAATATGTATCCGCTCATGAGA
CAATAACCCTGATAAATGCTTCAATAATATTGAAAAAGGAAGAGTATGAGTATTCAACATTTCCGTGTCG
CCCTTATTCCCTTTTTTGCGGCATTTTGCCTTCCTGTTTTTGCTCACCCAGAAACGCTGGTGAAAGTAAA
AGATGCTGAAGATCAGTTGGGTGCACGAGTGGGTTACATCGAACTGGATCTCAACAGCGGTAAGATCCTT
GAGAGTTTTCGCCCCGAAGAACGTTTTCCAATGATGAGCACTTTTAAAGTTCTGCTATGTGGCGCGGTAT
TATCCCGTATTGACGCCGGGCAAGAGCAACTCGGTCGCCGCATACACTATTCTCAGAATGACTTGGTTGA
GTACTCACCAGTCACAGAAAAGCATCTTACGGATGGCATGACAGTAAGAGAATTATGCAGTGCTGCCATA
ACCATGAGTGATAACACTGCGGCCAACTTACTTCTGACAACGATCGGAGGACCGAAGGAGCTAACCGCTT
TTTTGCACAACATGGGGGATCATGTAACTCGCCTTGATCGTTGGGAACCGGAGCTGAATGAAGCCATACC
AAACGACGAGCGTGACACCACGATGCCTGTAGCAATGGCAACAACGTTGCGCAAACTATTAACTGGCGAA
CTACTTACTCTAGCTTCCCGGCAACAATTAATAGACTGGATGGAGGCGGATAAAGTTGCAGGACCACTTC
TGCGCTCGGCCCTTCCGGCTGGCTGGTTTATTGCTGATAAATCTGGAGCCGGTGAGCGTGGGTCTCGCGG
TATCATTGCAGCACTGGGGCCAGATGGTAAGCCCTCCCGTATCGTAGTTATCTACACGACGGGGAGTCAG
GCAACTATGGATGAACGAAATAGACAGATCGCTGAGATAGGTGCCTCACTGATTAAGCATTGGTAACTGT
CAGACCAAGTTTACTCATATATACTTTAGATTGATTTAAAACTTCATTTTTAATTTAAAAGGATCTAGGT
GAAGATCCTTTTTGATAATCTCATGACCAAAATCCCTTAACGTGAGTTTTCGTTCCACTGAGCGTCAGAC
CCCGTAGAAAAGATCAAAGGATCTTCTTGAGATCCTTTTTTTCTGCGCGTAATCTGCTGCTTGCAAACAA
AAAAACCACCGCTACCAGCGGTGGTTTGTTTGCCGGATCAAGAGCTACCAACTCTTTTTCCGAAGGTAAC
TGGCTTCAGCAGAGCGCAGATACCAAATACTGTTCTTCTAGTGTAGCCGTAGTTAGGCCACCACTTCAAG
AACTCTGTAGCACCGCCTACATACCTCGCTCTGCTAATCCTGTTACCAGTGGCTGCTGCCAGTGGCGATA
AGTCGTGTCTTACCGGGTTGGACTCAAGACGATAGTTACCGGATAAGGCGCAGCGGTCGGGCTGAACGGG
GGGTTCGTGCACACAGCCCAGCTTGGAGCGAACGACCTACACCGAACTGAGATACCTACAGCGTGAGCTA
TGAGAAAGCGCCACGCTTCCCGAAGGGAGAAAGGCGGACAGGTATCCGGTAAGCGGCAGGGTCGGAACAG
GAGAGCGCACGAGGGAGCTTCCAGGGGGAAACGCCTGGTATCTTTATAGTCCTGTCGGGTTTCGCCACCT
CTGACTTGAGCGTCGATTTTTGTGATGCTCGTCAGGGGTGCGGAGCCTATGGAAAAACGCCAGCAACGCG
GCCTTTTTACGGTTCCTGGCCTTTTGCTGGCCTTTTGCTCACATGTTCTTTCCTGCGTTATCTTCACCCT
AGAAAGATAGTCTGCGTAAAATTGACGCATGTCCTTACTCATAGCAGGTGCCACTAGTGGAGTTCCGACA
AGTTTGTACAAAAAAGCAGGCTCCACCATGGGAACCAATTCAGTCGACTGGATCCGGTACAGGATCCGCG
TTACATAACTTACGGTAAATGGCCCGCCTGGCTGACCGCCCAACGACCCCCGCCCATTGACGTCAATAAT
GACGTATGTTCCCATAGTAACGCCAATAGGGACTTTCCATTGACGTCAATGGGTGGAGTATTTACGGTAA
ACTGCCCACTTGGCAGTACATCAAGTGTATCATATGCCAAGTACGCCCCCTATTGACGTCAATGACGGTA
AATGGCCCGCCTGGCATTATGCCCAGTACATGACCTTATGGGACTTTCCTACTTGGCAGTACATCTACGT
ATTAGTCATCGCTATTACCATGGTGATGCGGTTTTGGCAGTACATCAATGGGCGTGGATAGCGGTTTGAC
TCACGGGGATTTCCAAGTCTCCACCCCATTGACGTCAATGGGAGTTTGTTTTGGCACCAAAATCAACGGG
ACTTTCCAAAATGTCGTAACAACTCCGCCCCATTGACGCAAATGGGCGGTAGGCGTGTACGGTGGGAGGT
CTATATAAGCAGAGCTCGTTAACTCTAAAAAGAATGTCGACATGAGCCGGCTGGACAAGAGCAAAGTGAT
CAACAGCGCCCTGGAACTGCTGAACGGCGTGGGCATCGAGGGCCTGACCACCCGGAAGCTGGCCCAGAAA
CTGGGCGTGGAACAGCCCACCCTGTACTGGCACGTGAAGAACAAGCGGGCCCTGCTGGACGCCCTGCCCA
TCGAGATGCTGGACCGGCACCACACCCACAGCTGCCCTCTGGAAGGCGAGAGCTGGCAGGACTTCCTGCG
GAACAACGCCAAGAGCTACAGATGCGCCCTGCTGAGCCACCGGGACGGCGCCAAAGTGCACCTGGGCACC
AGACCCACCGAGAAGCAGTACGAGACACTGGAAAACCAGCTGGCCTTCCTGTGCCAGCAGGGCTTCAGCC
TGGAAAACGCCCTGTACGCCCTGAGCGCCGTGGGCCACTTCACCCTGGGCTGCGTGCTGGAAGAACAGGA
ACACCAGGTCGCCAAAGAGGAAAGAGAGACACCCACCACCGACAGCATGCCCCCCCTGCTGAAGCAGGCC
ATCGAGCTGTTCGACAGACAGGGCGCCGAGCCCGCCTTCCTGTTCGGCCTGGAACTGATCATCTGCGGCC
TCGAGAAGCAGCTGAAGTGCGAGAGCGGCGGACCCACCGACGCCCTGGACGACTTCGACCTGGACATGCT
GCCCGCCGATGCCCTGGATGATTTTGATCTGGATATGCTCCCTGCTGACGCTCTCGATGACTTCGATCTC
GATATGCTGCCAGGCTAAAACGCGTGAATTCACTCCTCAGGTGCAGGCTGCCTATCAGAAGGTGGTGACT
GGTGTGGCCAATGCCCTGGCTCACAAATACCACTGAGATCTTTTTCCCTCTGCCAAAAATTATGGGGACA
TCATGAAGCCCCTTGAGCATCTGACTTCTGGCTAATAAAGGAAATTTATTTTCATTGCAATAGTGTGTTG
GAATTTTTTGTGTCTCTCACTCGGAAGGACATATGGGAGGGCAAATCATTTAAAACATCAGAATGAGTAT
TTGGTTTAGAGTTTGGCAACATATGCCCATATGCTGGCTGCCATGAACAAAGGTTGGCTATAAAGAGGTC
ATCATCGGATATCTAGACCCAGCTTTCTTGTACAAAGTGGTCACCTGCTATGCGCTGATATAGGTAGGCT
ACTCGTTACATAACTTACGGTAAATGGCCCGCCTGGCTGACCGCCCAACGACCCCCGCCCATTGACGTCA
ATAATGACGTATGTTCCCATAGTAACGCCAATAGGGACTTTCCATTGACGTCAATGGGTGGAGTATTTAC
GGTAAACTGCCCACTTGGCAGTACATCAAGTGTATCATATGCCAAGTACGCCCCCTATTGACGTCAATGA
CGGTAAATGGCCCGCCTGGCATTATGCCCAGTACATGACCTTATGGGACTTTCCTACTTGGCAGTACATC
TACGTATTAGTCATCGCTATTACCATGGTGATGCGGTTTTGGCAGTACATCAATGGGCGTGGATAGCGGT
TTGACTCACGGGGATTTCCAAGTCTCCACCCCATTGACGTCAATGGGAGTTTGTTTTGGCACCAAAATCA
ACGGGACTTTCCAAAATGTCGTAACAACTCCGCCCCATTGACGCAAATGGGCGGTAGGCGTGTACGGTGG
GAGGTCTATATAAGCAGAGCTGAGCTCGTTTAGTGAACCGTCAGATGATGACCGAGTACAAGCCCACGGT
GCGCCTCGCCACCCGCGACGACGTCCCCAGGGCCGTACGCACCCTCGCCGCCGCGTTCGCCGACTACCCC
GCCACGCGCCACACCGTCGATCCGGACCGCCACATCGAGCGGGTCACCGAGCTGCAAGAACTCTTCCTCA
CGCGCGTCGGGCTCGACATCGGCAAGGTGTGGGTCGCGGACGACGGCGCCGCGGTGGCGGTCTGGACCAC
GCCGGAGAGCGTCGAAGCGGGGGCGGTGTTCGCCGAGATCGGCCCGCGCATGGCCGAGTTGAGCGGTTCC
CGGCTGGCCGCGCAGCAACAGATGGAAGGCCTCCTGGCGCCGCACCGGCCCAAGGAGCCCGCGTGGTTCC
TGGCCACCGTCGGCGTCTCGCCCGACCACCAGGGCAAGGGTCTGGGCAGCGCCGTCGTGCTCCCCGGAGT
GGAGGCGGCCGAGCGCGCCGGGGTGCCCGCCTTCCTGGAGACCTCCGCGCCCCGCAACCTCCCCTTCTAC
GAGCGGCTCGGCTTCACCGTCACCGCCGACGTCGAGGTGCCCGAAGGACCGCGCACCTGGTGCATGACCC
GCAAGCCCGGTGCCTGACTGTGCCTTCTAGTTGCCAGCCATCTGTTGTTTGCCCCTCCCCCGTGCCTTCC
TTGACCCTGGAAGGTGCCACTCCCACTGTCCTTTCCTAATAAAATGAGGAAATTGCATCGCATTGTCTGA
GTAGGTGTCATTCTATTCTGGGGGGTGGGGTGGGGCAGGACAGCAAGGGGGAGGATTGGGAAGACAATAG
CAGGCATGCTGGGGATGCGGTGGGCTCTATGGAGCTTACACATGCGTCAATTTTACGCATGATTATCTTT
AACGTACGTCACAATATGATTATCTTTCTAGGGTTA
Features (pLannotate 1.2.2; 15 found; start..end, strand, type, name):
     11..115     +  promoter       AmpR promoter: bla
    116..976     +  CDS            AmpR: β-lactamase; bla; confers resistance to ampicillin, carbenicillin, and related antibiotics
   1147..1735    +  rep_origin     ori: high-copy-number ColE1/pMB1/pBR322/pUC origin of replication
   1888..1912    +  protein_bind   attB1: mutant version of attB; recombination site for the Gateway® BP reaction BP Clonase™
   1959..2262    +  enhancer       CMV enhancer: human cytomegalovirus immediate early enhancer
   2263..2466    +  promoter       CMV promoter: human cytomegalovirus (CMV) immediate early promoter
   2492..3109    +  CDS            tetR: TETR2_ECOLX - Experimental evidence at protein level: Swiss-Prot protein existence level 1. TetR is the repressor of the tetracycline resistance element; its N-terminal region forms a helix-turn-helix structure and binds DNA. Binding of tetracycline to TetR reduces the repressor affinity for the tetracycline resistance gene (tetA) promoter operator sites. From Escherichia coli.
   3243..3323    +  CDS            HBB (fragment): HBB_PONPY - Experimental evidence at transcript level: Swiss-Prot protein existence level 2. Involved in oxygen transport from the lung to the various peripheral tissues. From Pongo pygmaeus (Bornean orangutan).
   3394..3449    +  polyA_signal   β-globin poly(A) signal: rabbit β-globin polyadenylation signal (Gil and Proudfoot, 1987)
   3587..3611    -  protein_bind   attB2: mutant version of attB; recombination site for the Gateway® BP reaction BP Clonase™
   3644..3947    +  enhancer       CMV enhancer: human cytomegalovirus immediate early enhancer
   3948..4151    +  promoter       CMV promoter: human cytomegalovirus (CMV) immediate early promoter
   4152..4176    +  promoter       TRE3GV promoter (fragment): 3rd-generation Tet-responsive promoter that can be activated by binding of Tet-On® 3G, optimized for retroviral and lentiviral vectors
   4178..4777    +  CDS            PuroR: puromycin N-acetyltransferase; pac from Streptomyces alboniger; confers resistance to puromycin
   4778..5002    +  polyA_signal   bGH poly(A) signal: bovine growth hormone polyadenylation signal
