[The description below was written by a language model from this plasmid's Addgene catalogue record and pLannotate feature annotations shown in this document.]
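Description:
CMV-rtTA-BG-CMV-PuroR-BGH_pKG1701 is a roughly 5.1 kb mammalian expression plasmid for synthetic biology work that supplies the reverse tetracycline transactivator (rtTA) together with a puromycin resistance marker. It is maintained in E. coli through a high-copy ColE1/pUC-type origin and an ampicillin resistance gene (bla) driven by its own promoter. The catalogue lists the backbone as PiggyBac, but the feature table annotates no transposon terminal repeats, so the record does not confirm whether the cassettes can be mobilised by PiggyBac transposase for genomic integration.

The payload consists of two independent transcription units arranged in tandem in the same orientation. In the first, the human CMV immediate early enhancer and promoter drive the rtTA coding sequence, which the annotation software detects as its TetR-derived DNA-binding portion. This unit terminates in a rabbit β-globin polyadenylation signal, and the short HBB fragment annotated just upstream of it is most likely part of that β-globin 3' region rather than an expressed product. This unit is flanked by Gateway attB1 and attB2 sites, consistent with a recombination-based assembly history, although the listed cloning method is Gibson. The second unit repeats the CMV enhancer and promoter to express puromycin N-acetyltransferase (PuroR), ending in the bovine growth hormone polyadenylation signal. A 25 bp match to the TRE3GV promoter just before PuroR is only a short fragment, not a functional Tet-responsive element.

Constitutive rtTA lets doxycycline switch on separately supplied Tet-responsive promoters, while puromycin selects for cells carrying the plasmid. The associated publication concerns programmable control of transgene expression levels.
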