Addgene plasmid #246376: CMV-rtTA-BG-CMV-PuroR-BGH_pKG1701
Purpose: Expression plasmid for rtTA and PuroR
Depositing lab: Kate Galloway. Depositing organization: Massachusetts Institute of Technology. Publication: Programmable promoter editing for precise control of transgene expression. Kabaria SR, Bae Y, Ehmann ME, Lende-Dorn BA, Beitz AM, Peterman EL, Love KS, Ploessl DS, Galloway KE. Nat Biotechnol. 2025 Oct 13. doi: 10.1038/s41587-025-02854-y. PubMed 41083901.
Backbone
  Vector backbone: PiggyBac
  Vector type: Mammalian Expression, Synthetic Biology
  Selectable markers: Puromycin
Growth in bacteria
  Bacterial resistance: Ampicillin, 100 μg/mL
  Growth temperature: 30°C
  Growth strain: NEB Stable
  Copy number: High Copy
Gene/Insert
  Gene/Insert name: rtTA
  Species: Other
  Mutation: none
  Cloning method: Gibson Cloning
Terms and licenses: Academic/Nonprofit Terms; Industry Terms: Not Available to Industry
Depositor comments: Also contains separately transcribed puromycin resistance . Please visit https://doi.org/10.1101/2024.06.19.599813 for bioRxiv preprint.
How to cite: CMV-rtTA-BG-CMV-PuroR-BGH_pKG1701 was a gift from Kate Galloway (Addgene plasmid # 246376 ; http://n2t.net/addgene:246376 ; RRID:Addgene_246376)
